Addgene plasmid #175117: pLV Nup88-V5
Purpose: Lentiviral expression of mouse Nup88-V5
Depositing lab: Larry Gerace. Depositing organization: Scripps California (The Scripps Research Institute).
Backbone
  Vector backbone: pLV-EF1a-IRES-Puro
  Backbone manufacturer: Tobias Meyer (Addgene plasmid # 85132)
  Vector type: Mammalian Expression, Lentiviral
Growth in bacteria
  Bacterial resistance: Ampicillin, 100 μg/mL
  Growth temperature: 30°C
  Growth strain: NEB Stable
  Copy number: High Copy
Gene/Insert
  Gene/Insert name: Nup88 (alt name: Nup88 Isoform 3)
  Species: M. musculus (mouse)
  Entrez Gene: Nup88 (a.k.a. Nup84, Prei2)
  Tag / fusion protein: V5 (C terminal on insert)
  Cloning method: Gibson Cloning
Terms and licenses: Academic/Nonprofit Terms; Industry Terms: Not Available to Industry
How to cite: pLV Nup88-V5 was a gift from Larry Gerace (Addgene plasmid # 175117 ; http://n2t.net/addgene:175117 ; RRID:Addgene_175117)
