[The description below was written by a language model from this plasmid's Addgene catalogue record and pLannotate feature annotations shown in this document.]
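Description:
pLV Nup88-V5 is an HIV-1-based lentiviral transfer plasmid for mammalian expression, built by Gibson cloning on the pLV-EF1a-IRES-Puro backbone. It is maintained in E. coli through a high-copy ColE1/pUC-type origin and an ampicillin resistance gene (β-lactamase with its own promoter). The record specifies a recombination-tolerant bacterial strain, as is usual for plasmids with repeated LTR sequences. The viral portion of the 11 kb plasmid is bounded by two LTR elements, both labelled by the annotation software as truncated 5' LTRs and each preceded by nef-derived sequence. Between them lie the Ψ packaging signal with an adjoining gag fragment, the Rev response element for Rev-dependent nuclear export of the genomic RNA, and the cPPT/CTS, which aids nuclear import of the reverse-transcribed genome. Packaging functions are not encoded on the plasmid and must be supplied in trans.

The payload is a single bicistronic transcript driven by the human EF-1α core promoter together with its intron A. The first cistron encodes mouse Nup88 (catalogued as isoform 3), a nuclear pore complex component, fused at its C terminus to a V5 epitope tag. The automated annotation matched this reading frame to the rat orthologue, which reflects database similarity rather than the stated mouse origin. An EMCV IRES then permits cap-independent translation of puromycin N-acetyltransferase, so puromycin selection enriches for cells that also express the tagged nucleoporin. A WPRE downstream enhances transcript stability and expression. The construct is intended for producing lentivirus to transduce cells with V5-tagged Nup88, which can then be detected or purified through the tag.
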