Features (pLannotate 1.2.2; 24 found; start..end, strand, type, name):
    377..634     +  LTR            5' LTR (truncated): truncated 5' long terminal repeat (LTR) from HIV-1
    681..806     +  misc_feature   HIV-1 Ψ: packaging signal of human immunodeficiency virus type 1
    790..1128    +  CDS            HIV-1 gag (fragment): gag protein from human immunodeficiency virus 1; gag
   1303..1536    +  misc_feature   RRE: The Rev response element (RRE) of HIV-1 allows for Rev-dependent mRNA export from the nucleus to the cytoplasm.
   1913..2013    +  CDS            Rev (fragment): human immunodeficiency virus 1 (HIV-1) Rev protein; rev; enhances nuclear export of unspliced and incompletely spliced viral mRNAs
   2028..2143    +  misc_feature   cPPT/CTS: central polypurine tract and central termination sequence of HIV-1 (lacking the first T)
   2221..2432    +  promoter       EF-1α core promoter: core promoter for human elongation factor EF-1α
   2433..3371    +  intron         EF-1α intron A: intron upstream of the start codon of human EF-1α
   3408..5633    +  CDS            Nup88: NUP88_RAT - Also known as Nup84. Experimental evidence at protein level: Swiss-Prot protein existence level 1. Component of nuclear pore complex. From Rattus norvegicus (Rat).
   5661..5702    +  CDS            V5 tag: epitope tag from simian virus 5
   5827..6388    +  misc_feature   IRES: internal ribosome entry site (IRES) of the encephalomyocarditis virus (EMCV)
   6391..6990    +  CDS            PuroR: puromycin N-acetyltransferase; pac from Streptomyces alboniger; confers resistance to puromycin
   7014..7602    +  misc_feature   WPRE: woodchuck hepatitis virus posttranscriptional regulatory element
   7619..8137    +  CDS            nef (fragment): NEF_HV1BR - Experimental evidence at protein level: Swiss-Prot protein existence level 1. Extracellular Nef protein targets CD4(+) T-lymphocytes for apoptosis by interacting with CXCR4 surface receptors (PubMed:14990729). From Human immunodeficiency virus type 1 group M subtype B (isolate BRU/LAI) (HIV-1).
   8185..8442    +  LTR            5' LTR (truncated): truncated 5' long terminal repeat (LTR) from HIV-1
   8592..8614    -  protein_bind   lac operator (fragment): The lac repressor binds to the lac operator to inhibit transcription in E. coli. This inhibition can be relieved by adding lactose or isopropyl-β-D-thiogalactopyranoside (IPTG). lac repressor encoded by lacI
   8618..8648    -  promoter       lac promoter: promoter for the E. coli lac operon
   8663..8684    -  protein_bind   CAP binding site: CAP binding activates transcription in the presence of cAMP. E. coli catabolite activator protein
   8697..8789    -  CDS            lacI (fragment): lac repressor; lacI; The lac repressor binds to the lac operator to inhibit transcription in E. coli. This inhibition can be relieved by adding lactose or isopropyl-β-D-thiogalactopyranoside (IPTG).
   8972..9560    -  rep_origin     ori: high-copy-number ColE1/pMB1/pBR322/pUC origin of replication
   9731..10591   -  CDS            AmpR: β-lactamase; bla; confers resistance to ampicillin, carbenicillin, and related antibiotics
  10592..10696   -  promoter       AmpR promoter: bla
  10744..10878   +  polyA_signal   SV40 poly(A) signal: SV40 polyadenylation signal
  11045..329     +  CDS            nef (fragment) (across the origin): NEF_HV1BR - Experimental evidence at protein level: Swiss-Prot protein existence level 1. Extracellular Nef protein targets CD4(+) T-lymphocytes for apoptosis by interacting with CXCR4 surface receptors (PubMed:14990729). From Human immunodeficiency virus type 1 group M subtype B (isolate BRU/LAI) (HIV-1).
>Addgene plasmid #175117 | pLV Nup88-V5 | addgene full sequence | sequence record 351804 | Addgene NGS Result
TGGAAGGGCTAATTCACTCCCAAAGAAGACAAGATATCCTTGATCTGTGGATCTACCACACACAAGGCTA
CTTCCCTGATTAGCAGAACTACACACCAGGGCCAGGGGTCAGATATCCACTGACCTTTGGATGGTGCTAC
AAGCTAGTACCAGTTGAGCCAGATAAGGTAGAAGAGGCCAATAAAGGAGAGAACACCAGCTTGTTACACC
CTGTGAGCCTGCATGGGATGGATGACCCGGAGAGAGAAGTGTTAGAGTGGAGGTTTGACAGCCGCCTAGC
ATTTCATCACGTGGCCCGAGAGCTGCATCCGGAGTACTTCAAGAACTGCTGATATCGAGCTTGCTACAAG
GGACTTTCCGCTGGGGACTTTCCAGGGAGGCGTGGCCTGGGCGGGACTGGGGAGTGGCGAGCCCTCAGAT
CCTGCATATAAGCAGCTGCTTTTTGCCTGTACTGGGTCTCTCTGGTTAGACCAGATCTGAGCCTGGGAGC
TCTCTGGCTAACTAGGGAACCCACTGCTTAAGCCTCAATAAAGCTTGCCTTGAGTGCTTCAAGTAGTGTG
TGCCCGTCTGTTGTGTGACTCTGGTAACTAGAGATCCCTCAGACCCTTTTAGTCAGTGTGGAAAATCTCT
AGCAGTGGCGCCCGAACAGGGACTTGAAAGCGAAAGGGAAACCAGAGGAGCTCTCTCGACGCAGGACTCG
GCTTGCTGAAGCGCGCACGGCAAGAGGCGAGGGGCGGCGACTGGTGAGTACGCCAAAAATTTTGACTAGC
GGAGGCTAGAAGGAGAGAGATGGGTGCGAGAGCGTCAGTATTAAGCGGGGGAGAATTAGATCGCGATGGG
AAAAAATTCGGTTAAGGCCAGGGGGAAAGAAAAAATATAAATTAAAACATATAGTATGGGCAAGCAGGGA
GCTAGAACGATTCGCAGTTAATCCTGGCCTGTTAGAAACATCAGAAGGCTGTAGACAAATACTGGGACAG
CTACAACCATCCCTTCAGACAGGATCAGAAGAACTTAGATCATTATATAATACAGTAGCAACCCTCTATT
GTGTGCATCAAAGGATAGAGATAAAAGACACCAAGGAAGCTTTAGACAAGATAGAGGAAGAGCAAAACAA
AAGTAAGACCACCGCACAGCAAGCGGCCGGCCGCTGATCTTCAGACCTGGAGGAGGAGATATGAGGGACA
ATTGGAGAAGTGAATTATATAAATATAAAGTAGTAAAAATTGAACCATTAGGAGTAGCACCCACCAAGGC
AAAGAGAAGAGTGGTGCAGAGAGAAAAAAGAGCAGTGGGAATAGGAGCTTTGTTCCTTGGGTTCTTGGGA
GCAGCAGGAAGCACTATGGGCGCAGCGTCAATGACGCTGACGGTACAGGCCAGACAATTATTGTCTGGTA
TAGTGCAGCAGCAGAACAATTTGCTGAGGGCTATTGAGGCGCAACAGCATCTGTTGCAACTCACAGTCTG
GGGCATCAAGCAGCTCCAGGCAAGAATCCTGGCTGTGGAAAGATACCTAAAGGATCAACAGCTCCTGGGG
ATTTGGGGTTGCTCTGGAAAACTCATTTGCACCACTGCTGTGCCTTGGAATGCTAGTTGGAGTAATAAAT
CTCTGGAACAGATTTGGAATCACACGACCTGGATGGAGTGGGACAGAGAAATTAACAATTACACAAGCTT
AATACACTCCTTAATTGAAGAATCGCAAAACCAGCAAGAAAAGAATGAACAAGAATTATTGGAATTAGAT
AAATGGGCAAGTTTGTGGAATTGGTTTAACATAACAAATTGGCTGTGGTATATAAAATTATTCATAATGA
TAGTAGGAGGCTTGGTAGGTTTAAGAATAGTTTTTGCTGTACTTTCTATAGTGAATAGAGTTAGGCAGGG
ATATTCACCATTATCGTTTCAGACCCACCTCCCAACCCCGAGGGGACCCGACAGGCCCGAAGGAATAGAA
GAAGAAGGTGGAGAGAGAGACAGAGACAGATCCATTCGATTAGTGAACGGATCTCGACGGTATCGCCTTT
AAAAGAAAAGGGGGGATTGGGGGGTACAGTGCAGGGGAAAGAATAGTAGACATAATAGCAACAGACATAC
AAACTAAAGAATTACAAAAACAAATTACAAAAATTCAAAATTTTCGGGTTTATTACAGGGACAGCAGAGA
TCCAGTTTATCGATGAGGCCCTTTCGTCTTCACTCGAGGTGCCCGTCAGTGGGCAGAGCGCACATCGCCC
ACAGTCCCCGAGAAGTTGGGGGGAGGGGTCGGCAATTGAACCGGTGCCTAGAGAAGGTGGCGCGGGGTAA
ACTGGGAAAGTGATGTCGTGTACTGGCTCCGCCTTTTTCCCGAGGGTGGGGGAGAACCGTATATAAGTGC
AGTAGTCGCCGTGAACGTTCTTTTTCGCAACGGGTTTGCCGCCAGAACACAGGTAAGTGCCGTGTGTGGT
TCCCGCGGGCCTGGCCTCTTTACGGGTTATGGCCCTTGCGTGCCTTGAATTACTTCCACCTGGCTGCAGT
ACGTGATTCTTGATCCCGAGCTTCGGGTTGGAAGTGGGTGGGAGAGTTCGAGGCCTTGCGCTTAAGGAGC
CCCTTCGCCTCGTGCTTGAGTTGAGGCCTGGCCTGGGCGCTGGGGCCGCCGCGTGCGAATCTGGTGGCAC
CTTCGCGCCTGTCTCGCTGCTTTCGATAAGTCTCTAGCCATTTAAAATTTTTGATGACCTGCTGCGACGC
TTTTTTTCTGGCAAGATAGTCTTGTAAATGCGGGCCAAGATCTGCACACTGGTATTTCGGTTTTTGGGGC
CGCGGGCGGCGACGGGGCCCGTGCGTCCCAGCGCACATGTTCGGCGAGGCGGGGCCTGCGAGCGCGGCCA
CCGAGAATCGGACGGGGGTAGTCTCAAGCTGGCCGGCCTGCTCTGGTGCCTGGCCTCGCGCCGCCGTGTA
TCGCCCCGCCCTGGGCGGCAAGGCTGGCCCGGTCGGCACCAGTTGCGTGAGCGGAAAGATGGCCGCTTCC
CGGCCCTGCTGCAGGGAGCTCAAAATGGAGGACGCGGCGCTCGGGAGAGCGGGCGGGTGAGTCACCCACA
CAAAGGAAAAGGGCCTTTCCGTCCTCAGCCGTCGCTTCATGTGACTCCACGGAGTACCGGGCGCCGTCCA
GGCACCTCGATTAGTTCTCGAGCTTTTGGAGTACGTCGTCTTTAGGTTGGGGGGAGGGGTTTTATGCGAT
GGAGTTTCCCCACACTGAGTGGGTGGAGACTGAAGTTAGGCCAGCTTGGCACTTGATGTAATTCTCCTTG
GAATTTGCCCTTTTTGAGTTTGGATCTTGGTTCATTCTCAAGCCTCAGACAGTGGTTCAAAGTTTTTTTC
TTCCATTTCAGGTGTCGTGAGGATCCGCCATCGGCCCGCCCGCCGCCATGGCGGCTGCCGTGGGGCCCTT
GGGCGATGGGGAGCTGTGGCAGAGCTGGCTTCCTAACCACGTCGTGTTCTTGCGGCTCCGCGAGGGCGTA
AGAAACCAGAGTCCAGCCGAAGCGGAGAAGCCAGCGGCTTCGACTTCACCCTCGTGCCCGTCTCTGCCGC
CGCATTTGCCGACGAGAAACCTGGTCTTCGGCCTCGGAGGGGAACTGTTTCTGTGGGACGCAGAAGGCAG
CGCCTTCTTGGTGGTTCGCCTTCGAGGCCCCAGCGGTGGTGGCGTGGAGCCCCCTCTCTCCCAGTATCAG
AGATTACTCTGCATTAATCCACCCTTGTTTGAAATCCATCAAGTCTTGTTGAGTCCAACCCAACATCATG
TAGCACTTATCGGAAGTAAAGGACTTATGGCATTAGAATTACCTCAGAGGTGGGGGAAGGACTCTGAATT
TGAAGGTGGAAAAGCAACTGTGAATTGTAGCACCATCCCGATTGCTGAGAGATTTTTCACCAGCTCTACC
TCTCTGACTCTGAAGCATGCTGCATGGTATCCAAGTGAGATGCTGGATCCCCACATAGTGCTGTTGACAT
CAGACAACGTGATAAGAATTTATTCTCTCCGTGAGCCCCAGACACCCACTAAGGTGATTGTACTTTCAGA
AGCAGAAGAGGAAAGTTTAATACTCAATAAAGGAAGAGCATATACAGCGTCTCTAGGAGAGACTGCAGTG
GCGTTTGACTTCGGGCCCCTGGTAACCGTCTCAAAGAATATATTTGAACAGAAAGACAGAGATGTGGTGG
CGTATCCACTGTACATCCTGTATGAGAATGGGGAGACCTTCCTTACCTACGTGAGCCTGTTACACAGCCC
AGGGAATATTGGGAAGCTGTTGGGCCCACTGCCTATGCATCCTGCAGCTGAAGATAACTACGGTTACGAT
GCCTGTGCTATACTCTGTTTGCCCTGTGTTCCAAATATCTTAGTAATTGCGACTGAGTCAGGAATGCTGT
ACCACTGTGTTGTACTAGAGGGAGAAGAAGAAGATGACCAAACGTTAGAAAAGTCCTGGGATCCCAGGGC
TGACTTCATCCCTTCTCTGTACGTGTTTGAGTGTGTTGAGTTAGAGCTTGCCCTGAAGCTGGCATCTGGA
GAGGACGATCCCTTTGCCTCTGACTTTTCCTGCCCAATTAAACTGCACAGAGATCCCAAGTGTCCTTCGA
GATACCACTGCAGCCATGAAGCTGGCGTGCACAGTGTGGGGCTGACTTGGATTCACAAACTGCACAAATT
TCTTGGATCGGATGAAGAAGATAAGGATAGTTTACAAGAACTCACTGCTGAGCAGAAATGCTTTGTGGAG
CACATTCTTTGTACAAAGCCATTGCCGTGCAGGCAGCCAGCTCCAATTCGAGGATTCTGGATCGTCCCAG
ACATCCTGGGGCCCACAATGATCTGCATCACCAGTACCTATGAATGTCTCATACGGCCTTTATTAAGTAC
AGTCCACCCAGCATCTCCTCCCCTGCTCTGTACCCAAGAAGATGCTGAAGTTGCAGAGTCTCCACTGCGC
ATTCTGGCTGAAACTCCAGACTCCTTTGAGAAGCATATTAAAAGAATCTTGCAGCGTAGTGCTGCCAACC
CAGCATTTCTCAAATCATCTGAAAAGGATTTGGCTCCCCCTCCCGAGGAGTGTCTTCAGCTTATCAGCAG
AGCCACCCAGGTGTTCCGAGAACAGTACATTCTCAAGCAGGACCTGGCCAAGGAGGAGATTCAGCGGAGG
GTCAAATTATTATGTGACCAAAAGAGGAAACAACTCGAAGATCTCAATTACTGTCGAGAGGAAAGGAAAA
GTCTCCGGGAAATGGCTGAGCGCTTAGCTGACAAATATGAGGAAGCCAAAGAAAAACAAGAAGATATCAT
GAACAGGATGAAAAAAGTGCTTCACAGTTTTCATGCTCAGCTCCCAGTTCTCTCTGACAGTGAGAGAGAC
ATGAAGAAAGAGTTACAGCTGATACCTGATCAACTGCGACATCTAGGCAACGCCATCAAACAGGTTACTA
TGAAAAAAGATTATCAACAGCGGAAGATGGAAAAAGTGCTGAGTCCTCAGAAACCCACCATTACTCTCAG
TGCCTACCAGCGAAAGTGCATTCAGTCCATCCTGAAAGAAGAGGGTGAACACATAAGGGAAATGGTGAAG
CAAATCAATGACATCCGAAATCATGTCACCTTCGGTGGGCCGGGCGGGGGTGGCGGGGGAGGTAAGCCTA
TCCCTAACCCTCTCCTCGGTCTCGATTCTACGTGAGTTTAAACTTCGAAACGCGTGAATTCCTCGAGGGC
GGCCGCTCTAGAGTCGACGGGCCGCGGTAACAATTGTTAACTAACTTAAGCTAGCAACGGTTTCCCTCTA
GCGGGATCAATTCCGCCCCCCCCCCCTAACGTTACTGGCCGAAGCCGCTTGGAATAAGGCCGGTGTGCGT
TTGTCTATATGTTATTTTCCACCATATTGCCGTCTTTTGGCAATGTGAGGGCCCGGAAACCTGGCCCTGT
CTTCTTGACGAGCATTCCTAGGGGTCTTTCCCCTCTCGCCAAAGGAATGCAAGGTCTGTTGAATGTCGTG
AAGGAAGCAGTTCCTCTGGAAGCTTCTTGAAGACAAACAACGTCTGTAGCGACCCTTTGCAGGCAGCGGA
ACCCCCCACCTGGCGACAGGTGCCTCTGCGGCCAAAAGCCACGTGTATAAGATACACCTGCAAAGGCGGC
ACAACCCCAGTGCCACGTTGTGAGTTGGATAGTTGTGGAAAGAGTCAAATGGCTCTCCTCAAGCGTATTC
AACAAGGGGCTGAAGGATGCCCAGAAGGTACCCCATTGTATGGGATCTGATCTGGGGCCTCGGTGCACAT
GCTTTACATGTGTTTAGTCGAGGTTAAAAAAACGTCTAGGCCCCCCGAACCACGGGGACGTGGTTTTCCT
TTGAAAAACACGATAATACCATGACCGAGTACAAGCCCACGGTGCGCCTCGCCACCCGCGACGACGTCCC
CAGGGCCGTACGCACCCTCGCCGCCGCGTTCGCCGACTACCCCGCCACGCGCCACACCGTCGATCCGGAC
CGCCACATCGAGCGGGTCACCGAGCTGCAAGAACTCTTCCTCACGCGCGTCGGGCTCGACATCGGCAAGG
TGTGGGTCGCGGACGACGGCGCCGCGGTGGCGGTCTGGACCACGCCGGAGAGCGTCGAAGCGGGGGCGGT
GTTCGCCGAGATCGGCCCGCGCATGGCCGAGTTGAGCGGTTCCCGGCTGGCCGCGCAGCAACAGATGGAA
GGCCTCCTGGCGCCGCACCGGCCCAAGGAGCCCGCGTGGTTCCTGGCCACCGTCGGCGTCTCGCCCGACC
ACCAGGGCAAGGGTCTGGGCAGCGCCGTCGTGCTCCCCGGAGTGGAGGCGGCCGAGCGCGCCGGGGTGCC
CGCCTTCCTGGAGACCTCCGCGCCCCGCAACCTCCCCTTCTACGAGCGGCTCGGCTTCACCGTCACCGCC
GACGTCGAGGTGCCCGAAGGACCGCGCACCTGGTGCATGACCCGCAAGCCCGGTGCCTGACCCGGGCGGG
GCGCGTCTGGAACAATCAACCTCTGGATTACAAAATTTGTGAAAGATTGACTGGTATTCTTAACTATGTT
GCTCCTTTTACGCTATGTGGATACGCTGCTTTAATGCCTTTGTATCATGCTATTGCTTCCCGTATGGCTT
TCATTTTCTCCTCCTTGTATAAATCCTGGTTGCTGTCTCTTTATGAGGAGTTGTGGCCCGTTGTCAGGCA
ACGTGGCGTGGTGTGCACTGTGTTTGCTGACGCAACCCCCACTGGTTGGGGCATTGCCACCACCTGTCAG
CTCCTTTCCGGGACTTTCGCTTTCCCCCTCCCTATTGCCACGGCGGAACTCATCGCCGCCTGCCTTGCCC
GCTGCTGGACAGGGGCTCGGCTGTTGGGCACTGACAATTCCGTGGTGTTGTCGGGGAAGCTGACGTCCTT
TCCATGGCTGCTCGCCTGTGTTGCCACCTGGATTCTGCGCGGGACGTCCTTCTGCTACGTCCCTTCGGCC
CTCAATCCAGCGGACCTTCCTTCCCGCGGCCTGCTGCCGGCTCTGCGGCCTCTTCCGCGTCTTCGCCTTC
GCCCTCAGACGAGTCGGATCTCCCTTTGGGCCGCCTCCCCGCCTGGAATTAATTCTGCAGTCGAGACCTA
GAAAAACATGGAGCAATCACAAGTAGCAATACAGCAGCTACCAATGCTGATTGTGCCTGGCTAGAAGCAC
AAGAGGAGGAGGAGGTGGGTTTTCCAGTCACACCTCAGGTACCTTTAAGACCAATGACTTACAAGGCAGC
TGTAGATCTTAGCCACTTTTTAAAAGAAAAGAGGGGACTGGAAGGGCTAATTCACTCCCAACGAAGACAA
GATATCCTTGATCTGTGGATCTACCACACACAAGGCTACTTCCCTGATTAGCAGAACTACACACCAGGGC
CAGGGGTCAGATATCCACTGACCTTTGGATGGTGCTACAAGCTAGTACCAGTTGAGCCAGATAAGGTAGA
AGAGGCCAATAAAGGAGAGAACACCAGCTTGTTACACCCTGTGAGCCTGCATGGGATGGATGACCCGGAG
AGAGAAGTGTTAGAGTGGAGGTTTGACAGCCGCCTAGCATTTCATCACGTGGCCCGAGAGCTGCATCCGG
AGTACTTCAAGAACTGCTGATATCGAGCTTGCTACAAGGGACTTTCCGCTGGGGACTTTCCAGGGAGGCG
TGGCCTGGGCGGGACTGGGGAGTGGCGAGCCCTCAGATCCTGCATATAAGCAGCTGCTTTTTGCCTGTAC
TGGGTCTCTCTGGTTAGACCAGATCTGAGCCTGGGAGCTCTCTGGCTAACTAGGGAACCCACTGCTTAAG
CCTCAATAAAGCTTGCCTTGAGTGCTTCAAGTAGTGTGTGCCCGTCTGTTGTGTGACTCTGGTAACTAGA
GATCCCTCAGACCCTTTTAGTCAGTGTGGAAAATCTCTAGCAGTAGTAGTTCATGTCATCTTATTATTCA
GTATTTATAACTTGCAAAGAAATGAATATCAGAGAGTGAGAGGCCTTGACATTGCTAGCGTTTACCGTCG
ACCTCTAGCTAGAGCTTGGCGTAATCATGGTCATAGCTGTTTCCTGTGTGAAATTGTTATCCGCTCACAA
TTCCACACAACATACGAGCCGGAAGCATAAAGTGTAAAGCCTGGGGTGCCTAATGAGTGAGCTAACTCAC
ATTAATTGCGTTGCGCTCACTGCCCGCTTTCCAGTCGGGAAACCTGTCGTGCCAGCTGCATTAATGAATC
GGCCAACGCGCGGGGAGAGGCGGTTTGCGTATTGGGCGCTCTTCCGCTTCCTCGCTCACTGACTCGCTGC
GCTCGGTCGTTCGGCTGCGGCGAGCGGTATCAGCTCACTCAAAGGCGGTAATACGGTTATCCACAGAATC
AGGGGATAACGCAGGAAAGAACATGTGAGCAAAAGGCCAGCAAAAGGCCAGGAACCGTAAAAAGGCCGCG
TTGCTGGCGTTTTTCCATAGGCTCCGCCCCCCTGACGAGCATCACAAAAATCGACGCTCAAGTCAGAGGT
GGCGAAACCCGACAGGACTATAAAGATACCAGGCGTTTCCCCCTGGAAGCTCCCTCGTGCGCTCTCCTGT
TCCGACCCTGCCGCTTACCGGATACCTGTCCGCCTTTCTCCCTTCGGGAAGCGTGGCGCTTTCTCATAGC
TCACGCTGTAGGTATCTCAGTTCGGTGTAGGTCGTTCGCTCCAAGCTGGGCTGTGTGCACGAACCCCCCG
TTCAGCCCGACCGCTGCGCCTTATCCGGTAACTATCGTCTTGAGTCCAACCCGGTAAGACACGACTTATC
GCCACTGGCAGCAGCCACTGGTAACAGGATTAGCAGAGCGAGGTATGTAGGCGGTGCTACAGAGTTCTTG
AAGTGGTGGCCTAACTACGGCTACACTAGAAGAACAGTATTTGGTATCTGCGCTCTGCTGAAGCCAGTTA
CCTTCGGAAAAAGAGTTGGTAGCTCTTGATCCGGCAAACAAACCACCGCTGGTAGCGGTGGTTTTTTTGT
TTGCAAGCAGCAGATTACGCGCAGAAAAAAAGGATCTCAAGAAGATCCTTTGATCTTTTCTACGGGGTCT
GACGCTCAGTGGAACGAAAACTCACGTTAAGGGATTTTGGTCATGAGATTATCAAAAAGGATCTTCACCT
AGATCCTTTTAAATTAAAAATGAAGTTTTAAATCAATCTAAAGTATATATGAGTAAACTTGGTCTGACAG
TTACCAATGCTTAATCAGTGAGGCACCTATCTCAGCGATCTGTCTATTTCGTTCATCCATAGTTGCCTGA
CTCCCCGTCGTGTAGATAACTACGATACGGGAGGGCTTACCATCTGGCCCCAGTGCTGCAATGATACCGC
GAGACCCACGCTCACCGGCTCCAGATTTATCAGCAATAAACCAGCCAGCCGGAAGGGCCGAGCGCAGAAG
TGGTCCTGCAACTTTATCCGCCTCCATCCAGTCTATTAATTGTTGCCGGGAAGCTAGAGTAAGTAGTTCG
CCAGTTAATAGTTTGCGCAACGTTGTTGCCATTGCTACAGGCATCGTGGTGTCACGCTCGTCGTTTGGTA
TGGCTTCATTCAGCTCCGGTTCCCAACGATCAAGGCGAGTTACATGATCCCCCATGTTGTGCAAAAAAGC
GGTTAGCTCCTTCGGTCCTCCGATCGTTGTCAGAAGTAAGTTGGCCGCAGTGTTATCACTCATGGTTATG
GCAGCACTGCATAATTCTCTTACTGTCATGCCATCCGTAAGATGCTTTTCTGTGACTGGTGAGTACTCAA
CCAAGTCATTCTGAGAATAGTGTATGCGGCGACCGAGTTGCTCTTGCCCGGCGTCAATACGGGATAATAC
CGCGCCACATAGCAGAACTTTAAAAGTGCTCATCATTGGAAAACGTTCTTCGGGGCGAAAACTCTCAAGG
ATCTTACCGCTGTTGAGATCCAGTTCGATGTAACCCACTCGTGCACCCAACTGATCTTCAGCATCTTTTA
CTTTCACCAGCGTTTCTGGGTGAGCAAAAACAGGAAGGCAAAATGCCGCAAAAAAGGGAATAAGGGCGAC
ACGGAAATGTTGAATACTCATACTCTTCCTTTTTCAATATTATTGAAGCATTTATCAGGGTTATTGTCTC
ATGAGCGGATACATATTTGAATGTATTTAGAAAAATAAACAAATAGGGGTTCCGCGCACATTTCCCCGAA
AAGTGCCACCTGACGTCGACGGATCGGGAGATCAACTTGTTTATTGCAGCTTATAATGGTTACAAATAAA
GCAATAGCATCACAAATTTCACAAATAAAGCATTTTTTTCACTGCATTCTAGTTGTGGTTTGTCCAAACT
CATCAATGTATCTTATCATGTCTGGATCAACTGGATAACTCAAGCTAACCAAAATCATCCCAAACTTCCC
ACCCCATACCCTATTACCACTGCCAATTACCTGTGGTTTCATTTACTCTAAACCTGTGATTCCTCTGAAT
TATTTTCATTTTAAAGAAATTGTATTTGTTAAATATGTACTACAAACTTAGTAGT
